Addgene plasmid #91005: pMOD_A0301
Purpose: Module A, Promoter: 35S, Gene: AtCas9_H840A nickase, Terminator: HSP
Depositing lab: Daniel Voytas. Depositing organization: University of Minnesota. Publication: A multi-purpose toolkit to enable advanced genome engineering in plants. Cermak T, Curtin SJ, Gil-Humanes J, Cegan R, Kono TJY, Konecna E, Belanto JJ, Starker CG, Mathre JW, Greenstein RL, Voytas DF. Plant Cell. 2017 May 18. pii: tpc.00922.2016. doi: 10.1105/tpc.16.00922. PubMed 28522548.
Backbone
  Vector backbone: pMOD_A1001
  Vector type: CRISPR
Growth in bacteria
  Bacterial resistance: Ampicillin, 100 μg/mL
  Growth temperature: 37°C
  Growth strain: DH5alpha
  Copy number: High Copy
Gene/Insert
  Gene/Insert name: AtCas9_H840A nickase
  Species: Synthetic
  Mutation: H840A
  Promoter: 35S
  Cloning method: Gibson Cloning
  Sequencing primers: 5′ unknown
Terms and licenses: Academic/Nonprofit Terms; Industry Terms: Not Available to Industry
How to cite: pMOD_A0301 was a gift from Daniel Voytas (Addgene plasmid # 91005 ; http://n2t.net/addgene:91005 ; RRID:Addgene_91005)
