[The description below was written by a language model from this plasmid's Addgene catalogue record and pLannotate feature annotations shown in this document.]
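Description:
pMOD_A0301 is a "Module A" plasmid from a modular plant genome engineering toolkit, built on the pMOD_A1001 backbone and classed as a CRISPR vector. It is a 7.3 kb high-copy plasmid maintained in E. coli through a ColE1/pUC-type origin of replication and selected with ampicillin via a β-lactamase (AmpR) gene driven by its native bla promoter. No plant selectable marker, T-DNA borders or guide RNA cassette appear in the annotated features, which fits its role as a component module rather than a finished plant transformation vector. The record does not detail how it is combined with other modules.

The payload is a single plant expression cassette. The cauliflower mosaic virus 35S promoter, a strong constitutive promoter in plants, drives AtCas9_H840A, a synthetic coding sequence derived from Streptococcus pyogenes Cas9; the "At" prefix suggests Arabidopsis codon optimisation, though the record does not say so explicitly. Transcription ends at the terminator from the Arabidopsis heat shock protein 18.2 gene, which is known for efficient termination and good transgene expression. The H840A substitution inactivates the HNH nuclease domain of Cas9, leaving the RuvC domain active, so the enzyme cuts only one DNA strand (the one not paired with the guide RNA) instead of making a double-strand break. Such nickases are typically used in pairs of offset guides to improve specificity, or to stimulate repair outcomes that differ from those triggered by full cleavage. The insert was assembled by Gibson cloning. The construct supplies the nuclease component for plant editing experiments when paired with separately provided guide RNA expression units.
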