Features (pLannotate 1.2.2; 6 found; start..end, strand, type, name):
     80..668     +  rep_origin     ori: high-copy-number ColE1/pMB1/pBR322/pUC origin of replication
   1366..1707    +  promoter       CaMV 35S promoter: strong constitutive promoter from cauliflower mosaic virus
   1745..5848    +  CDS            cas9: CAS9_STRP1 - Also known as csn1 From Streptococcus pyogenes serotype M1.
   5894..6142    +  terminator     HSP terminator: efficient transcription terminator from the Arabidopsis thaliana heat shock protein 18.2 gene (Nagaya et al., 2010)
   6223..6323    +  promoter       AmpR promoter: bla
   6324..7184    +  CDS            AmpR: β-lactamase; bla; confers resistance to ampicillin, carbenicillin, and related antibiotics
>Addgene plasmid #91005 | pMOD_A0301 | addgene full sequence | sequence record 181761 | Addgene NGS Result
GCCTTGACGGCAAAATCCCTTAACGTGAGTTTTCGTTCCACTGAGCGTCAGACCCCGTAGAAAAGATCAA
AGGATCTTCTTGAGATCCTTTTTTTCTGCGCGTAATCTGCTGCTTGCAAACAAAAAAACCACCGCTACCA
GCGGTGGTTTGTTTGCCGGATCAAGAGCTACTAACTCTTTTTCCGAAGGTAACTGGCTTCAGCAGAGCGC
AGATACCAAATACTGTTCTTCTAGTGTAGCCGTAGTTAGGCCACCACTTCAAGAACTCTGTAGCACCGCC
TACATACCTCGCTCTGCTAATCCTGTTACCAGTGGCTGCTGCCAGTGGCGATAAGTCGTGTCTTACCGGG
TTGGACTCAAGACGATAGTTACCGGATAAGGCGCAGCGGTCGGGCTGAACGGGGGGTTCGTGCTCACAGC
CCAGCTTGGAGCGAACGACCTACACCGAACTGAGATACCTACAGCGTGAGCTATGAGAAAGCGCCACGCT
TCCCGAAGGGAGAAAGGCGGACAGGTATCCGGTAAGCGGCAGGGTCGGAACAGGAGAGCGCACGAGGGAG
CTTCCAGGGGGAAACGCCTGGTATCTTTATAGTCCTGTCGGGTTTCGCCACCTCTGACTTGAGCGTCGAT
TTTTGTGATGCTCGTCAGGGGGGCGGAGCCTATGGAAAAACGCCAGCAACGCGGCCTTTTTACGGTTCCT
GGCCTTTTGCTGGCCTTTTGCTCACATGTTCTTTCCTGCGTTATCCCCTGATTCTGTGGATAACCGTATT
ACCGCCTTTGAGTGAGCTGATACCGCTCGCCGCAGCCGAACGACCGAGCGCAGCGAGTCAGTGAGCGAGG
AAGCGGAAGAGCGCCCACCTGCTCATGATCGGCGCGCCAGATTTGCCTTTTCAATTTCAGAAAGAATGCT
AACCCACAGATGGTTAGAGAGGCTTACGCAGCAGGTATCATCAAGACGATCTACCCGAGCAATAATCTCC
AGGAAATCAAATACCTTCCCAAGAAGGTTAAAGATGCAGTCAAAAGATTCAGGACTAACTGCATCAAGAA
CACAGAGAAAGATATATTTCTCAAGATCAGAAGTACTATTCCAGTATGGACGATTCAAGGCTTGCTTCAC
AAACCAAGGCAAGTAATAGAGATTGGAGTCTCTAAAAAGGTAGTTCCCACTGAATCAAAGGCCATGGAGT
CAAAGATTCAAATAGAGGACCTAACAGAACTCGCCGTAAAGACTGGCGAACAGTTCATACAGAGTCTCTT
ACGACTCAATGACAAGAAGAAAATCTTCGTCAACATGGTGGAGCACGACACACTTGTCTACTCCAAAAAT
ATCAAAGATACAGTCTCAGAAGACCAAAGGGCAATTGAGACTTTTCAACAAAGGGTAATATCCGGAAACC
TCCTCGGATTCCATTGCCCAGCTATCTGTCACTTTATTGTGAAGATAGTGGAAAAGGAAGGTGGCTCCTA
CAAATGCCATCATTGCGATAAAGGAAAGGCCATCGTTGAAGATGCCTCTGCCGACAGTGGTCCCAAAGAT
GGACCCCCACCCACGAGGAGCATCGTGGAAAAAGAAGACGTTCCAACCACGTCTTCAAAGCAAGTGGATT
GATGTGATATCTCCACTGACGTAAGGGATGACGCACAATCCCACTATCCTTCGCAAGACCCTTCCTCTAT
ATAAGGAAGTTCATTTCATTTGGAGAGAACACGGGGGACTCCTGCAGGTAGATCGCTCGTCGACATGGAT
AAGAAGTACTCTATCGGACTCGATATCGGAACTAACTCTGTGGGATGGGCTGTGATCACCGATGAGTACA
AGGTGCCATCTAAGAAGTTCAAGGTTCTCGGAAACACCGATAGGCACTCTATCAAGAAAAACCTTATCGG
TGCTCTCCTCTTCGATTCTGGTGAAACTGCTGAGGCTACCAGACTCAAGAGAACCGCTAGAAGAAGGTAC
ACCAGAAGAAAGAACAGGATCTGCTACCTCCAAGAGATCTTCTCTAACGAGATGGCTAAAGTGGATGATT
CATTCTTCCACAGGCTCGAAGAGTCATTCCTCGTGGAAGAAGATAAGAAGCACGAGAGGCACCCTATCTT
CGGAAACATCGTTGATGAGGTGGCATACCACGAGAAGTACCCTACTATCTACCACCTCAGAAAGAAGCTC
GTTGATTCTACTGATAAGGCTGATCTCAGGCTCATCTACCTCGCTCTCGCTCACATGATCAAGTTCAGAG
GACACTTCCTCATCGAGGGTGATCTCAACCCTGATAACTCTGATGTGGATAAGTTGTTCATCCAGCTCGT
GCAGACCTACAACCAGCTTTTCGAAGAGAACCCTATCAACGCTTCAGGTGTGGATGCTAAGGCTATCCTC
TCTGCTAGGCTCTCTAAGTCAAGAAGGCTTGAGAACCTCATTGCTCAGCTCCCTGGTGAGAAGAAGAACG
GACTTTTCGGAAACTTGATCGCTCTCTCTCTCGGACTCACCCCTAACTTCAAGTCTAACTTCGATCTCGC
TGAGGATGCAAAGCTCCAGCTCTCAAAGGATACCTACGATGATGATCTCGATAACCTCCTCGCTCAGATC
GGAGATCAGTACGCTGATTTGTTCCTCGCTGCTAAGAACCTCTCTGATGCTATCCTCCTCAGTGATATCC
TCAGAGTGAACACCGAGATCACCAAGGCTCCACTCTCAGCTTCTATGATCAAGAGATACGATGAGCACCA
CCAGGATCTCACACTTCTCAAGGCTCTTGTTAGACAGCAGCTCCCAGAGAAGTACAAAGAGATTTTCTTC
GATCAGTCTAAGAACGGATACGCTGGTTACATCGATGGTGGTGCATCTCAAGAAGAGTTCTACAAGTTCA
TCAAGCCTATCCTCGAGAAGATGGATGGAACCGAGGAACTCCTCGTGAAGCTCAATAGAGAGGATCTTCT
CAGAAAGCAGAGGACCTTCGATAACGGATCTATCCCTCATCAGATCCACCTCGGAGAGTTGCACGCTATC
CTTAGAAGGCAAGAGGATTTCTACCCATTCCTCAAGGATAACAGGGAAAAGATTGAGAAGATTCTCACCT
TCAGAATCCCTTACTACGTGGGACCTCTCGCTAGAGGAAACTCAAGATTCGCTTGGATGACCAGAAAGTC
TGAGGAAACCATCACCCCTTGGAACTTCGAAGAGGTGGTGGATAAGGGTGCTAGTGCTCAGTCTTTCATC
GAGAGGATGACCAACTTCGATAAGAACCTTCCAAACGAGAAGGTGCTCCCTAAGCACTCTTTGCTCTACG
AGTACTTCACCGTGTACAACGAGTTGACCAAGGTTAAGTACGTGACCGAGGGAATGAGGAAGCCTGCTTT
TTTGTCAGGTGAGCAAAAGAAGGCTATCGTTGATCTCTTGTTCAAGACCAACAGAAAGGTGACCGTGAAG
CAGCTCAAAGAGGATTACTTCAAGAAAATCGAGTGCTTCGATTCAGTTGAGATTTCTGGTGTTGAGGATA
GGTTCAACGCATCTCTCGGAACCTACCACGATCTCCTCAAGATCATTAAGGATAAGGATTTCTTGGATAA
CGAGGAAAACGAGGATATCTTGGAGGATATCGTTCTTACCCTCACCCTCTTTGAAGATAGAGAGATGATT
GAAGAAAGGCTCAAGACCTACGCTCATCTCTTCGATGATAAGGTGATGAAGCAGTTGAAGAGAAGAAGAT
ACACTGGTTGGGGAAGGCTCTCAAGAAAGCTCATTAACGGAATCAGGGATAAGCAGTCTGGAAAGACAAT
CCTTGATTTCCTCAAGTCTGATGGATTCGCTAACAGAAACTTCATGCAGCTCATCCACGATGATTCTCTC
ACCTTTAAAGAGGATATCCAGAAGGCTCAGGTTTCAGGACAGGGTGATAGTCTCCATGAGCATATCGCTA
ACCTCGCTGGATCTCCTGCAATCAAGAAGGGAATCCTCCAGACTGTGAAGGTTGTGGATGAGTTGGTGAA
GGTGATGGGAAGGCATAAGCCTGAGAACATCGTGATCGAAATGGCTAGAGAGAACCAGACCACTCAGAAG
GGACAGAAGAACTCTAGGGAAAGGATGAAGAGGATCGAGGAAGGTATCAAAGAGCTTGGATCTCAGATCC
TCAAAGAGCACCCTGTTGAGAACACTCAGCTCCAGAATGAGAAGCTCTACCTCTACTACCTCCAGAACGG
AAGGGATATGTATGTGGATCAAGAGTTGGATATCAACAGGCTCTCTGATTACGATGTTGATGCTATCGTG
CCACAGTCATTCTTGAAGGATGATTCTATCGATAACAAGGTGCTCACCAGGTCTGATAAGAACAGGGGTA
AGAGTGATAACGTGCCAAGTGAAGAGGTTGTGAAGAAAATGAAGAACTATTGGAGGCAGCTCCTCAACGC
TAAGCTCATCACTCAGAGAAAGTTCGATAACTTGACTAAGGCTGAGAGGGGAGGACTCTCTGAATTGGAT
AAGGCAGGATTCATCAAGAGGCAGCTTGTGGAAACCAGGCAGATCACTAAGCACGTTGCACAGATCCTCG
ATTCTAGGATGAACACCAAGTACGATGAGAACGATAAGTTGATCAGGGAAGTGAAGGTTATCACCCTCAA
GTCAAAGCTCGTGTCTGATTTCAGAAAGGATTTCCAATTCTACAAGGTGAGGGAAATCAACAACTACCAC
CACGCTCACGATGCTTACCTTAACGCTGTTGTTGGAACCGCTCTCATCAAGAAGTATCCTAAGCTCGAGT
CAGAGTTCGTGTACGGTGATTACAAGGTGTACGATGTGAGGAAGATGATCGCTAAGTCTGAGCAAGAGAT
CGGAAAGGCTACCGCTAAGTATTTCTTCTACTCTAACATCATGAATTTCTTCAAGACCGAGATTACCCTC
GCTAACGGTGAGATCAGAAAGAGGCCACTCATCGAGACAAACGGTGAAACAGGTGAGATCGTGTGGGATA
AGGGAAGGGATTTCGCTACCGTTAGAAAGGTGCTCTCTATGCCACAGGTGAACATCGTTAAGAAAACCGA
GGTGCAGACCGGTGGATTCTCTAAAGAGTCTATCCTCCCTAAGAGGAACTCTGATAAGCTCATTGCTAGG
AAGAAGGATTGGGACCCTAAGAAATACGGTGGTTTCGATTCTCCTACCGTGGCTTACTCTGTTCTCGTTG
TGGCTAAGGTTGAGAAGGGAAAGAGTAAGAAGCTCAAGTCTGTTAAGGAACTTCTCGGAATCACTATCAT
GGAAAGGTCATCTTTCGAGAAGAACCCAATCGATTTCCTCGAGGCTAAGGGATACAAAGAGGTTAAGAAG
GATCTCATCATCAAGCTCCCAAAGTACTCACTCTTCGAACTCGAGAACGGTAGAAAGAGGATGCTCGCTT
CTGCTGGTGAGCTTCAAAAGGGAAACGAGCTTGCTCTCCCATCTAAGTACGTTAACTTTCTTTACCTCGC
TTCTCACTACGAGAAGTTGAAGGGATCTCCAGAAGATAACGAGCAGAAGCAACTTTTCGTTGAGCAGCAC
AAGCACTACTTGGATGAGATCATCGAGCAGATCTCTGAGTTCTCTAAAAGGGTGATCCTCGCTGATGCAA
ACCTCGATAAGGTGTTGTCTGCTTACAACAAGCACAGAGATAAGCCTATCAGGGAACAGGCAGAGAACAT
CATCCATCTCTTCACCCTTACCAACCTCGGTGCTCCTGCTGCTTTCAAGTACTTCGATACAACCATCGAT
AGGAAGAGATACACCTCTACCAAAGAAGTGCTCGATGCTACCCTCATCCATCAGTCTATCACTGGACTCT
ACGAGACTAGGATCGATCTCTCACAGCTCGGTGGTGATTCAAGGGCTGATCCTAAGAAGAAGAGGAAGGT
TTGACGTCGACGATATGAAGATGAAGATGAAATATTTGGTGTGTCAAATAAAAAGCTTGTGTGCTTAAGT
TTGTGTTTTTTTCTTGGCTTGTTGTGTTATGAATTTGTGGCTTTTTCTAATATTAAATGAATGTAAGATC
ACATTATAATGAATAAACAAATGTTTCTATAATCCATTGTGAATGTTTTGTTGGATCTCTTCTGCAGCAT
ATAACTACTGTATGTGCTATGGTATGGACTATGGAATATGATTAAAGATAAGCCAGAGCTCTGGTGACGG
ACGTGGGCAGGTGTGATGAAAAGCCTTAGGGTCAGGTGGCACTTTTCGGGGAAATGTGCGATGAACCCCT
ATTTGTTTATTTTTCTAAATACATTCAAATATGTATCCGCTAATGAGACAATAACCCTGATAAATGCTTC
AATTATATTGAAAAAGGAAGAGTATGAGTATCCAACATTTCCGTGTCGCCCTTATTCCCTTTTTTGCGGC
CTTCTGCCTTCCTGTTTTTGCTCACCCAGAAACGCTGGTGAAAGTAAAAGATGCTGAAGATCAGTTGGGT
GCCCGAGTGGGTTACATTGAACTGGATCTCAACAGCGGCAAAATCTTAGAGAGTTTTCGCCCCGAAGAAC
GCTTCCCAATGATGAGCACTTTCAAAGTTCTGCTATGTGGCGCGGTGTTATCCCGTATTGATGCTGGGCA
AGAGCAACTCGGTCGCCGCATACACTATTCTCAGAATGACTTGGTTGAGTATTCACCAGTCACAGAAAAG
CATCTTACGGATGGCATGACAGTAAGAGAATTATGTAGTGCTGCCATAACCATGAGTGATAACACTGCGG
CCAACTTACTTCTGACAACGATTGGAGGACCGAAGGAGCTAACCGCTTTTTTGCACAACATGGGGGATCA
TGTAACTCGCCTTGATCGTTGGGAACCGGAGCTGAATGAAGCCATACCAAACGACGAGCGTGACACCACG
ATGCCTGTAGCAATGGCAACAACTCTCCGCAAACTATTAACTGGCGAACTACTTACTCTTGCTTCACGCC
AGCAACTCATTGACTGGATGGAGGCGGACAAAGTTGCAGGACCACTTCTGCGCTCGGCACTTCCGGCTGG
CTGGTTTATTGCTGATAAATCTGGAGCCGGTGAGCGTGGGTCTCGCGGTATCATTGCAGCACTGGGGCCA
GATGGTAAGCCCTCCCGTATCGTAGTTATCTACACGACGGGGAGTCAGGCAACTATGGATGAACGAAATA
GACAGATCGCTGAGATAGGTGCCTCACTGATTAAGCATTGGTAACTGTCAGACGAAGGGAAATAAATAGT
AGCCCGCCTGATGTGCGGGCTTTTTTTTGGTGGTGGTTACCAGTGTCGCTTAGCTACCGTAGGTCCTCTT
AGGCGGTCCGATTAGCGACATAGTCATCAAT
